Addgene plasmid #199391: pTP341 pHAGE2 CMV TagBFP-3xFLAG
Purpose: Lentiviral transfer plasmid for constitutive expression of a TagBFP-3xFLAG in mammalian cells
Depositing lab: Rebecca Voorhees. Depositing organization: California Institute of Technology. Publication: A nanobody-based strategy for rapid and scalable purification of human protein complexes. Stevens TA, Tomaleri GP, Hazu M, Wei S, Nguyen VN, DeKalb C, Voorhees RM, Pleiner T. Nat Protoc. 2024 Jan;19(1):127-158. doi: 10.1038/s41596-023-00904-w. Epub 2023 Nov 16. PubMed 37974029.
Backbone
  Vector backbone: pHAGE2
  Backbone size w/o insert (bp): 6454
  Total vector size (bp): 7243
  Vector type: Mammalian Expression, Lentiviral
Growth in bacteria
  Bacterial resistance: Ampicillin, 100 μg/mL
  Growth temperature: 37°C
  Growth strain: NEB Stable
  Copy number: High Copy
Gene/Insert
  Gene/Insert name: TagBFP-3xFLAG
  Species: Synthetic
  Insert size (bp): 789
  Promoter: CMV
  Cloning method: Restriction Enzyme; 5′ cloning site NotI (not destroyed); 3′ cloning site XhoI (not destroyed)
  Sequencing primers: 5′ CGCAAATGGGCGGTAGGCGTG; 3′ GTTGCCTGACAACGGGCC
Terms and licenses: Academic/Nonprofit Terms; Industry Terms: Not Available to Industry
How to cite: pTP341 pHAGE2 CMV TagBFP-3xFLAG was a gift from Rebecca Voorhees (Addgene plasmid # 199391 ; http://n2t.net/addgene:199391 ; RRID:Addgene_199391)
