[The description below was written by a language model from this plasmid's Addgene catalogue record and pLannotate feature annotations shown in this document.]
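Description:
pTP341 pHAGE2 CMV TagBFP-3xFLAG is a 7,243 bp HIV-1-based lentiviral transfer plasmid built on the pHAGE2 backbone for constitutive expression of a tagged blue fluorescent protein in mammalian cells. It is propagated in E. coli through a high-copy ColE1/pUC-type origin and selected with ampicillin via the bla (AmpR) gene. The recommended recombination-deficient strain reflects the repeated LTR sequences typical of lentiviral vectors. No mammalian drug-selection marker is annotated, so transduced cells would be identified by TagBFP fluorescence.

The viral portion is bounded by two annotated HIV-1 LTR elements. Between them lie the Ψ packaging signal with an adjoining gag fragment, which directs encapsidation of the genomic RNA, and the Rev response element, which allows Rev-dependent nuclear export of the unspliced transcript. A cPPT/CTS element is also present and aids nuclear import and transduction efficiency. Downstream, the human CMV immediate-early enhancer and promoter drive a 789 bp synthetic insert cloned between NotI and XhoI: TagBFP, a monomeric, rapidly maturing blue fluorescent protein, fused at its C-terminus to a 3xFLAG epitope. A WPRE follows the coding sequence to boost transcript stability and expression. Short nef, Rev, lacI, lac promoter/operator and SV40 fragments in the annotation are backbone remnants rather than functional payload.

Viral structural and enzymatic functions are not encoded, so they must be supplied in trans by packaging and envelope plasmids to make particles for stable integration. The associated publication concerns nanobody-based purification of human protein complexes. The record does not state this construct's specific role there, though a fluorescent, FLAG-tagged protein lends itself to use as an expression marker or control for detection and affinity capture.
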