Features (pLannotate 1.2.2; 24 found; start..end, strand, type, name):
    376..633     +  LTR            5' LTR (truncated): truncated 5' long terminal repeat (LTR) from HIV-1
    680..805     +  misc_feature   HIV-1 Ψ: packaging signal of human immunodeficiency virus type 1
    789..1127    +  CDS            HIV-1 gag (fragment): gag protein from human immunodeficiency virus 1; gag
   1302..1535    +  misc_feature   RRE: The Rev response element (RRE) of HIV-1 allows for Rev-dependent mRNA export from the nucleus to the cytoplasm.
   1912..2012    +  CDS            Rev (fragment): human immunodeficiency virus 1 (HIV-1) Rev protein; rev; enhances nuclear export of unspliced and incompletely spliced viral mRNAs
   2057..2174    +  misc_feature   cPPT/CTS: central polypurine tract and central termination sequence of HIV-1
   2226..2529    +  enhancer       CMV enhancer: human cytomegalovirus immediate early enhancer
   2530..2733    +  promoter       CMV promoter: human cytomegalovirus (CMV) immediate early promoter
   2882..3580    +  CDS            TagBFP: TagBFP is a basic (constitutively fluorescent) blue fluorescent protein published in 2008, derived from Entacmaea quadricolor. It is reported to be a very rapidly-maturing monomer with very low acid sensitivity.
   3602..3667    +  CDS            3xFLAG: three tandem FLAG® epitope tags, followed by an enterokinase cleavage site
   3684..4272    +  misc_feature   WPRE: woodchuck hepatitis virus posttranscriptional regulatory element
   4267..4377    +  CDS            nef (fragment): NEF_SIVS4 - Experimental evidence at protein level: Swiss-Prot protein existence level 1. Interferes with TCR signaling from the cell membrane. Interacts with CD247/TCRZ (TCR zeta chain) and exert potent down- regulation of cell surface TCR/CD3 complexes. From Simian immunodeficiency virus (isolate F236/smH4) (SIV-sm) (Simian immunodeficiency virus sooty mangabey monkey).
   4420..4600    +  LTR            5' LTR (truncated): truncated 5' long terminal repeat (LTR) from HIV-1
   4733..4837    +  promoter       AmpR promoter: bla
   4838..5698    +  CDS            AmpR: β-lactamase; bla; confers resistance to ampicillin, carbenicillin, and related antibiotics
   5869..6457    +  rep_origin     ori: high-copy-number ColE1/pMB1/pBR322/pUC origin of replication
   6640..6694    +  CDS            lacI (fragment): lac repressor; lacI; The lac repressor binds to the lac operator to inhibit transcription in E. coli. This inhibition can be relieved by adding lactose or isopropyl-β-D-thiogalactopyranoside (IPTG).
   6700..6793    +  rep_origin     SV40 ori (fragment): SV40 origin of replication
   6818..6855    +  CDS            lacI (fragment): lac repressor; lacI; The lac repressor binds to the lac operator to inhibit transcription in E. coli. This inhibition can be relieved by adding lactose or isopropyl-β-D-thiogalactopyranoside (IPTG).
   6868..6889    +  protein_bind   CAP binding site: CAP binding activates transcription in the presence of cAMP. E. coli catabolite activator protein
   6904..6934    +  promoter       lac promoter: promoter for the E. coli lac operon
   6942..6958    +  protein_bind   lac operator: The lac repressor binds to the lac operator to inhibit transcription in E. coli. This inhibition can be relieved by adding lactose or isopropyl-β-D-thiogalactopyranoside (IPTG). lac repressor encoded by lacI
   6992..7075    +  polyA_signal   SV40 poly(A) signal (fragment): SV40 polyadenylation signal
   7242..328     +  CDS            nef (fragment) (across the origin): NEF_HV1BR - Experimental evidence at protein level: Swiss-Prot protein existence level 1. Extracellular Nef protein targets CD4(+) T-lymphocytes for apoptosis by interacting with CXCR4 surface receptors (PubMed:14990729). From Human immunodeficiency virus type 1 group M subtype B (isolate BRU/LAI) (HIV-1).
>Addgene plasmid #199391 | pTP341 pHAGE2 CMV TagBFP-3xFLAG | addgene full sequence | sequence record 393118 | Addgene NGS Result
GGAAGGGCTAATTCACTCCCAAAGAAGACAAGATATCCTTGATCTGTGGATCTACCACACACAAGGCTAC
TTCCCTGATTAGCAGAACTACACACCAGGGCCAGGGGTCAGATATCCACTGACCTTTGGATGGTGCTACA
AGCTAGTACCAGTTGAGCCAGATAAGGTAGAAGAGGCCAATAAAGGAGAGAACACCAGCTTGTTACACCC
TGTGAGCCTGCATGGGATGGATGACCCGGAGAGAGAAGTGTTAGAGTGGAGGTTTGACAGCCGCCTAGCA
TTTCATCACGTGGCCCGAGAGCTGCATCCGGAGTACTTCAAGAACTGCTGATATCGAGCTTGCTACAAGG
GACTTTCCGCTGGGGACTTTCCAGGGAGGCGTGGCCTGGGCGGGACTGGGGAGTGGCGAGCCCTCAGATC
CTGCATATAAGCAGCTGCTTTTTGCCTGTACTGGGTCTCTCTGGTTAGACCAGATCTGAGCCTGGGAGCT
CTCTGGCTAACTAGGGAACCCACTGCTTAAGCCTCAATAAAGCTTGCCTTGAGTGCTTCAAGTAGTGTGT
GCCCGTCTGTTGTGTGACTCTGGTAACTAGAGATCCCTCAGACCCTTTTAGTCAGTGTGGAAAATCTCTA
GCAGTGGCGCCCGAACAGGGACTTGAAAGCGAAAGGGAAACCAGAGGAGCTCTCTCGACGCAGGACTCGG
CTTGCTGAAGCGCGCACGGCAAGAGGCGAGGGGCGGCGACTGGTGAGTACGCCAAAAATTTTGACTAGCG
GAGGCTAGAAGGAGAGAGATGGGTGCGAGAGCGTCAGTATTAAGCGGGGGAGAATTAGATCGCGATGGGA
AAAAATTCGGTTAAGGCCAGGGGGAAAGAAAAAATATAAATTAAAACATATAGTATGGGCAAGCAGGGAG
CTAGAACGATTCGCAGTTAATCCTGGCCTGTTAGAAACATCAGAAGGCTGTAGACAAATACTGGGACAGC
TACAACCATCCCTTCAGACAGGATCAGAAGAACTTAGATCATTATATAATACAGTAGCAACCCTCTATTG
TGTGCATCAAAGGATAGAGATAAAAGACACCAAGGAAGCTTTAGACAAGATAGAGGAAGAGCAAAACAAA
AGTAAGACCACCGCACAGCAAGCGGCCGGCCGCTGATCTTCAGACCTGGAGGAGGAGATATGAGGGACAA
TTGGAGAAGTGAATTATATAAATATAAAGTAGTAAAAATTGAACCATTAGGAGTAGCACCCACCAAGGCA
AAGAGAAGAGTGGTGCAGAGAGAAAAAAGAGCAGTGGGAATAGGAGCTTTGTTCCTTGGGTTCTTGGGAG
CAGCAGGAAGCACTATGGGCGCAGCGTCAATGACGCTGACGGTACAGGCCAGACAATTATTGTCTGGTAT
AGTGCAGCAGCAGAACAATTTGCTGAGGGCTATTGAGGCGCAACAGCATCTGTTGCAACTCACAGTCTGG
GGCATCAAGCAGCTCCAGGCAAGAATCCTGGCTGTGGAAAGATACCTAAAGGATCAACAGCTCCTGGGGA
TTTGGGGTTGCTCTGGAAAACTCATTTGCACCACTGCTGTGCCTTGGAATGCTAGTTGGAGTAATAAATC
TCTGGAACAGATTTGGAATCACACGACCTGGATGGAGTGGGACAGAGAAATTAACAATTACACAAGCTTA
ATACACTCCTTAATTGAAGAATCGCAAAACCAGCAAGAAAAGAATGAACAAGAATTATTGGAATTAGATA
AATGGGCAAGTTTGTGGAATTGGTTTAACATAACAAATTGGCTGTGGTATATAAAATTATTCATAATGAT
AGTAGGAGGCTTGGTAGGTTTAAGAATAGTTTTTGCTGTACTTTCTATAGTGAATAGAGTTAGGCAGGGA
TATTCACCATTATCGTTTCAGACCCACCTCCCAACCCCGAGGGGACCCGACAGGCCCGAAGGAATAGAAG
AAGAAGGTGGAGAGAGAGACAGAGACAGATCCATTCGATTAGTGAACGGATCTCGACGGTATCGCCGAAT
TCACAAATGGCAGTATTCATCCACAATTTTAAAAGAAAAGGGGGGATTGGGGGGTACAGTGCAGGGGAAA
GAATAGTAGACATAATAGCAACAGACATACAAACTAAAGAATTACAAAAACAAATTACAAAAATTCAAAA
TTTTCGGGTTTATTACAGGGACAGCAGAGATCCAGTTTGGACTAGTGGAGTTCCGCGTTACATAACTTAC
GGTAAATGGCCCGCCTGGCTGACCGCCCAACGACCCCCGCCCATTGACGTCAATAATGACGTATGTTCCC
ATAGTAACGCCAATAGGGACTTTCCATTGACGTCAATGGGTGGAGTATTTACGGTAAACTGCCCACTTGG
CAGTACATCAAGTGTATCATATGCCAAGTACGCCCCCTATTGACGTCAATGACGGTAAATGGCCCGCCTG
GCATTATGCCCAGTACATGACCTTATGGGACTTTCCTACTTGGCAGTACATCTACGTATTAGTCATCGCT
ATTACCATGGTGATGCGGTTTTGGCAGTACATCAATGGGCGTGGATAGCGGTTTGACTCACGGGGATTTC
CAAGTCTCCACCCCATTGACGTCAATGGGAGTTTGTTTTGGCACCAAAATCAACGGGACTTTCCAAAATG
TCGTAACAACTCCGCCCCATTGACGCAAATGGGCGGTAGGCGTGTACGGTGGGAGGTCTATATAAGCAGA
GCTCGTTTAGTGAACCGTCAGATCGCCTGGAGACGCCATCCACGCTGTTTTGACCTCCATAGAAGACACC
GGCTAGCGGTTCGACCAAGCTTACGGTACCATGGGATCCACCGGTGGTTCAGGAAGTACTGCGGCCGCTG
GTTCAACGTCTATGAGCGAGCTGATTAAGGAGAACATGCACATGAAGCTGTACATGGAGGGCACCGTGGA
CAACCATCACTTCAAGTGCACATCCGAGGGCGAAGGCAAGCCCTACGAGGGCACCCAGACCATGAGAATC
AAGGTGGTCGAGGGCGGCCCTCTCCCCTTCGCCTTCGACATCCTGGCTACTAGCTTCCTCTACGGCAGCA
AGACCTTCATCAACCACACCCAGGGCATCCCCGACTTCTTCAAGCAGTCCTTCCCTGAGGGCTTCACATG
GGAGAGAGTCACCACATACGAAGACGGGGGCGTGCTGACCGCTACCCAGGACACCAGCCTCCAGGACGGC
TGCCTCATCTACAACGTCAAGATCAGAGGGGTGAACTTCACATCCAACGGCCCTGTGATGCAGAAGAAAA
CACTCGGCTGGGAGGCCTTCACCGAGACGCTGTACCCCGCTGACGGCGGCCTGGAAGGCAGAAACGACAT
GGCCCTGAAGCTCGTGGGCGGGAGCCATCTGATCGCAAACATCAAGACCACATATAGATCCAAGAAACCC
GCTAAGAACCTCAAGATGCCTGGCGTCTACTATGTGGACTACAGACTGGAAAGAATCAAGGAGGCCAACA
ACGAGACCTACGTCGAGCAGCACGAGGTGGCAGTGGCCAGATACTGCGACCTCCCTAGCAAACTGGGGCA
CAAGCTTAATGGATCTTCAGGAGGTAGTATGGACTACAAAGAGCATGACGGTGATTATAAAGATCATGAC
ATCGATTACAAGGATGACGATGACAAGGCCTAATAGCTCGAGTAATCAACCTCTGGATTACAAAATTTGT
GAAAGATTGACTGGTATTCTTAACTATGTTGCTCCTTTTACGCTATGTGGATACGCTGCTTTAATGCCTT
TGTATCATGCTATTGCTTCCCGTATGGCTTTCATTTTCTCCTCCTTGTATAAATCCTGGTTGCTGTCTCT
TTATGAGGAGTTGTGGCCCGTTGTCAGGCAACGTGGCGTGGTGTGCACTGTGTTTGCTGACGCAACCCCC
ACTGGTTGGGGCATTGCCACCACCTGTCAGCTCCTTTCCGGGACTTTCGCTTTCCCCCTCCCTATTGCCA
CGGCGGAACTCATCGCCGCCTGCCTTGCCCGCTGCTGGACAGGGGCTCGGCTGTTGGGCACTGACAATTC
CGTGGTGTTGTTGGGGAAATCATCGTCCTTTCCTTGGCTGCTCGCCTGTGTTGCCACCTGGATTCTGCGC
GGGACGTCCTTCTGCTACGTCCCTTCGGCCCTCAATCCAGCGGACCTTCCTTCCCGCGGCCTGCTGCCGG
CTCTGCGGCCTCTTCCGCGTCTTCGCCTTCGCCCTCAGACGAGTCGGATCTCCCTTTGGGCCGCCTCCCC
GCCTGGTACCTTTAAGACCAATGACTTACAAGGCAGCTGTAGATCTTAGCCACTTTTTAAAAGAAAAGGG
GGGACTGGAAGGGCTAATTCACTCCCAACGAAGACAAGATCACCTGCAGGACAGGCGCGCCCTGCTTTTT
GCTTGTACTGGGTCTCTCTGGTTAGACCAGATCTGAGCCTGGGAGCTCTCTGGCTAACTAGGGAACCCAC
TGCTTAAGCCTCAATAAAGCTTGCCTTGAGTGCTTCAAGTAGTGTGTGCCCGTCTGTTGTGTGACTCTGG
TAACTAGAGATCCCTCAGACCCTTTTAGTCAGTGTGGAAAATCTCTAGCACCCGGGCGATTAAGGAAAGG
GCTAGATCATTCTTGAAGACGAAAGGGCCTCGTGATACGCCTATTTTTATAGGTTAATGTCATGATAATA
ATGGTTTCTTAGACGTCAGGTGGCACTTTTCGGGGAAATGTGCGCGGAACCCCTATTTGTTTATTTTTCT
AAATACATTCAAATATGTATCCGCTCATGAGACAATAACCCTGATAAATGCTTCAATAATATTGAAAAAG
GAAGAGTATGAGTATTCAACATTTCCGTGTCGCCCTTATTCCCTTTTTTGCGGCATTTTGCCTTCCTGTT
TTTGCTCACCCAGAAACGCTGGTGAAAGTAAAAGATGCTGAAGATCAGTTGGGTGCACGAGTGGGTTACA
TCGAACTGGATCTCAACAGCGGTAAGATCCTTGAGAGTTTTCGCCCCGAAGAACGTTTTCCAATGATGAG
CACTTTTAAAGTTCTGCTATGTGGCGCGGTATTATCCCGTGTTGACGCCGGGCAAGAGCAACTCGGTCGC
CGCATACACTATTCTCAGAATGACTTGGTTGAGTACTCACCAGTCACAGAAAAGCATCTTACGGATGGCA
TGACAGTAAGAGAATTATGCAGTGCTGCCATAACCATGAGTGATAACACTGCGGCCAACTTACTTCTGAC
AACGATCGGAGGACCGAAGGAGCTAACCGCTTTTTTGCACAACATGGGGGATCATGTAACTCGCCTTGAT
CGTTGGGAACCGGAGCTGAATGAAGCCATACCAAACGACGAGCGTGACACCACGATGCCTGTAGCAATGG
CAACAACGTTGCGCAAACTATTAACTGGCGAACTACTTACTCTAGCTTCCCGGCAACAATTAATAGACTG
GATGGAGGCGGATAAAGTTGCAGGACCACTTCTGCGCTCGGCCCTTCCGGCTGGCTGGTTTATTGCTGAT
AAATCTGGAGCCGGTGAGCGTGGGTCTCGCGGTATCATTGCAGCACTGGGGCCAGATGGTAAGCCCTCCC
GTATCGTAGTTATCTACACGACGGGGAGTCAGGCAACTATGGATGAACGAAATAGACAGATCGCTGAGAT
AGGTGCCTCACTGATTAAGCATTGGTAACTGTCAGACCAAGTTTACTCATATATACTTTAGATTGATTTA
AAACTTCATTTTTAATTTAAAAGGATCTAGGTGAAGATCCTTTTTGATAATCTCATGACCAAAATCCCTT
AACGTGAGTTTTCGTTCCACTGAGCGTCAGACCCCGTAGAAAAGATCAAAGGATCTTCTTGAGATCCTTT
TTTTCTGCGCGTAATCTGCTGCTTGCAAACAAAAAAACCACCGCTACCAGCGGTGGTTTGTTTGCCGGAT
CAAGAGCTACCAACTCTTTTTCCGAAGGTAACTGGCTTCAGCAGAGCGCAGATACCAAATACTGTTCTTC
TAGTGTAGCCGTAGTTAGGCCACCACTTCAAGAACTCTGTAGCACCGCCTACATACCTCGCTCTGCTAAT
CCTGTTACCAGTGGCTGCTGCCAGTGGCGATAAGTCGTGTCTTACCGGGTTGGACTCAAGACGATAGTTA
CCGGATAAGGCGCAGCGGTCGGGCTGAACGGGGGGTTCGTGCACACAGCCCAGCTTGGAGCGAACGACCT
ACACCGAACTGAGATACCTACAGCGTGAGCTATGAGAAAGCGCCACGCTTCCCGAAGGGAGAAAGGCGGA
CAGGTATCCGGTAAGCGGCAGGGTCGGAACAGGAGAGCGCACGAGGGAGCTTCCAGGGGGAAACGCCTGG
TATCTTTATAGTCCTGTCGGGTTTCGCCACCTCTGACTTGAGCGTCGATTTTTGTGATGCTCGTCAGGGG
GGCGGAGCCTATGGAAAAACGCCAGCAACGCGGCCTTTTTACGGTTCCTGGCCTTTTGCTGGCCTTTTGC
TCACATGTTCTTTCCTGCGTTATCCCCTGATTCTGTGGATAACCGTATTACCGCCTTTGAGTGAGCTGAT
ACCGCTCGCCGCAGCCGAACGACCGAGCGCAGCGAGTCAGTGAGCGAGGAAGCGGAAGAGCGCCCAATAC
GCAAACCGCCTCTCCCCGCGCGTTGGCCGATTCATTAATGCAGCAAGCTCATGGCTGACTAATTTTTTTT
ATTTATGCAGAGGCCGAGGCCGCCTCGGCCTCTGAGCTATTCCAGAAGTAGTGAGGAGGCTTTTTTGGAG
GCCTAGGCTTTTGCAAAAAGCTCCCCGTGGCACGACAGGTTTCCCGACTGGAAAGCGGGCAGTGAGCGCA
ACGCAATTAATGTGAGTTAGCTCACTCATTAGGCACCCCAGGCTTTACACTTTATGCTTCCGGCTCGTAT
GTTGTGTGGAATTGTGAGCGGATAACAATTTCACACAGGAAACAGCTATGACATGATTACGAATTTCACA
AATAAAGCATTTTTTTCACTGCATTCTAGTTGTGGTTTGTCCAAACTCATCAATGTATCTTATCATGTCT
GGATCAACTGGATAACTCAAGCTAACCAAAATCATCCCAAACTTCCCACCCCATACCCTATTACCACTGC
CAATTACCTGTGGTTTCATTTACTCTAAACCTGTGATTCCTCTGAATTATTTTCATTTTAAAGAAATTGT
ATTTGTTAAATATGTACTACAAACTTAGTAGTT
